>Addgene plasmid #52478 | pRVdG-EGFP-N-P-M-nucBFP-SynPhRFP-L | depositor full sequence | sequence record 81361 | pRVdG-EGFP-N-P-M-nucBFP-SynPhRFP-L sequence 17192 bps
GG
[124 nt withheld, positions 3-126]
C
[91 nt withheld, positions 128-218]
A
[49 nt withheld, positions 220-268]
CCTTTGACGTTGGAGTCCACGTTCTTT
[37 nt withheld, positions 296-332]
ACCCTATCTCGGTCTATTCTTTTGATTTATAAGGGATTTTGCCGATTTCGGCCTATTGGTTAAAAAAATG
AGCTGATTTAACAAAAATTTAACGCGAATTTTAACAAAATATTAACGCTTACAATTTCCATTCGCCATTC
AGGCTGCGCAACTGTTGGGAAGGGCGATCGGTGCGGGCCTCTTCGCTATTACGCCAGCTGGCGAAAGGGG
GATGTGCTGCAAGGCGATTAAGTTGGGTAACGCCAGGGTTTTCCCAGTCACGACGTTGTAAAACGACGGC
CAGTGAGCGCGCGATAAGCTTGATATCGAATTCCTGCAGCGCGTTGACATTGATTATTGACTAGTTATTA
ATAGTAATCAATTACGGGGTCATTAGTTCATAGCCCATATATGGAGTTCCGCGTTACATAACTTACGGTA
AATGGCCCGCCTGGCTGACCGCCCAACGACCCCCGCCCATTGACGTCAATAATGACGTATGTTCCCATAG
TAACGCCAATAGGGACTTTCCATTGACGTCAATGGGTGGAGTATTTACGGTAAACTGCCCACTTGGCAGT
ACATCAAGTGTATCATATGCCAAGTACGCCCCCTATTGACGTCAATGACGGTAAATGGCCCGCCTGGCAT
TATGCCCAGTACATGACCTTATGGGACTTTCCTACTTGGCAGTACATCTACGTATTAGTCATCGCTATTA
CCATGGTGATGCGGTTTTGGCAGTACATCAATGGGCGTGGATAGCGGTTTGACTCACGGGGATTTCCAAG
TCTCCACCCCATTGACGTCAATGGGAGTTTGTTTTGGCACCAAAATCAACGGGACTTTCCAAAATGTCGT
AACAACTCCGCCCCATTGACGCAAATGGGCGGTAGGCGTGTACGGTGGGAGGTCTATATAAGCAGAGCTC
TCTGGCTAACTAGAGAACCCACTGCTTACTGGCTTATCGAAATTAATACGACTCACTATAGGGAGACCCA
AGCTGGCTAGATTAAGCGTCTGATGAGTCCGTGAGGACGAAACCCGGCGTACCGGGTCACGCTTAACAAC
CAGATCAAAGAAAAAACAGACATTGTCAATTGCAAAGCAAAAATGTAACACCCCTACACCGGGAAAGCCG
CCACCATGGTGAGCAAGGGCGAGGAGCTGTTCACCGGGGTGGTGCCCATCCTGGTCGAGCTGGACGGCGA
CGTAAACGGCCACAAGTTCAGCGTGTCCGGCGAGGGCGAGGGCGATGCCACCTACGGCAAGCTGACCCTG
AAGTTCATCTGCACCACCGGCAAGCTGCCCGTGCCCTGGCCCACCCTCGTGACCACCCTGACCTACGGCG
TGCAGTGCTTCAGCCGCTACCCCGACCACATGAAGCAGCACGACTTCTTCAAGTCCGCCATGCCCGAAGG
CTACGTCCAGGAGCGCACCATCTTCTTCAAGGACGACGGCAACTACAAGACCCGCGCCGAGGTGAAGTTC
GAGGGCGACACCCTGGTGAACCGCATCGAGCTGAAGGGCATCGACTTCAAGGAGGACGGCAACATCCTGG
GGCACAAGCTGGAGTACAACTACAACAGCCACAACGTCTATATCATGGCCGACAAGCAGAAGAACGGCAT
CAAGGTGAACTTCAAGATCCGCCACAACATCGAGGACGGCAGCGTGCAGCTCGCCGACCACTACCAGCAG
AACACCCCCATCGGCGACGGCCCCGTGCTGCTGCCCGACAACCACTACCTGAGCACCCAGTCCGCCCTGA
GCAAAGACCCCAACGAGAAGCGCGATCACATGGTCCTGCTGGAGTTCGTGACCGCCGCCGGGATCACTCT
CGGCATGGACGAGCTGTACAAGTAAGCTAGGGAAGTTGAATAACAAAATGCCGGAAATCTACGGATTGTG
TATATCCATCATGAAAAAAACTAACACCCCTCCTTTCGAACCATCCCAAACATGGATGCCGACAAGATTG
TATTCAAAGTCAATAATCAGGTGGTCTCTTTGAAGCCTGAGATTATCGTGGATCAATATGAGTACAAGTA
CCCTGCCATCAAAGATTTGAAAAAGCCCTGTATAACTCTAGGAAAGGCTCCCGATTTAAATAAAGCATAC
AAGTCAGTTTTGTCAGGCATGAGCGCCGCCAAACTTAATCCTGACGATGTATGTTCCTATTTGGCAGCGG
CAATGCAGTTTTTTGAGGGGACATGTCCGGAAGACTGGACCAGCTATGGAATTGTGATTGCACGAAAAGG
AGATAAGATCACCCCAGGTTCTCTGGTGGAGATAAAACGTACTGATGTAGAAGGGAATTGGGCTCTGACA
GGAGGCATGGAACTGACAAGAGACCCCACTGTCCCTGAGCATGCGTCCTTAGTCGGTCTTCTCTTGAGTC
TGTATAGGTTGAGCAAAATATCCGGGCAAAACACTGGTAACTATAAGACAAACATTGCAGACAGGATAGA
GCAGATTTTTGAGACAGCCCCTTTTGTTAAAATCGTGGAACACCATACTCTAATGACAACTCACAAAATG
TGTGCTAATTGGAGTACTATACCAAACTTCAGATTTTTGGCCGGAACCTATGACATGTTTTTCTCCCGGA
TTGAGCATCTATATTCAGCAATCAGAGTGGGCACAGTTGTCACTGCTTATGAAGACTGTTCAGGACTGGT
ATCATTTACTGGGTTCATAAAACAAATCAATCTCACCGCTAGAGAGGCAATACTATATTTCTTCCACAAG
AACTTTGAGGAAGAGATAAGAAGAATGTTTGAGCCAGGGCAGGAGACAGCTGTTCCTCACTCTTATTTCA
TCCACTTCCGTTCACTAGGCTTGAGTGGGAAATCTCCTTATTCATCAAATGCTGTTGGTCACGTGTTCAA
TCTCATTCACTTTGTAGGATGCTATATGGGTCAAGTCAGATCCCTAAATGCAACGGTTATTGCTGCATGT
GCTCCTCATGAAATGTCTGTTCTAGGGGGCTATCTGGGAGAGGAATTCTTCGGGAAAGGGACATTTGAAA
GAAGATTCTTCAGAGATGAGAAAGAACTTCAAGAATACGAGGCGGCTGAACTGACAAAGACTGACGTAGC
ACTGGCAGATGATGGAACTGTCAACTCTGACGACGAGGACTACTTTTCAGGTGAAACCAGAAGTCCGGAG
GCTGTTTATACTCGAATCATGATGAATGGAGGTCGACTAAAGAGATCTCACATACGGAGATATGTCTCAG
TCAGTTCCAATCATCAAGCCCGTCCAAACTCATTCGCCGAGTTTCTAAACAAGACATATTCGAGTGACTC
ATAAGAAGTTGAATAACAAAATGCCGGAAATCTACGGATTGTGTATATCCATCATGAAAAAAACTAACAC
CCCTCCTTTCGAACCATCCCAAACATGAGCAAGATCTTTGTCAATCCTAGTGCTATTAGAGCCGGTCTGG
CCGATCTTGAGATGGCTGAAGAAACTGTTGATCTGATCAATAGAAATATCGAAGACAATCAGGCTCATCT
CCAAGGGGAACCCATAGAGGTGGACAATCTCCCTGAGGATATGGGGCGACTTCACCTGGATGATGGAAAA
TCGCCCAACCATGGTGAGATAGCCAAGGTGGGAGAAGGCAAGTATCGAGAGGACTTTCAGATGGATGAAG
GAGAGGATCCTAGCTTCCTGTTCCAGTCATACCTGGAAAATGTTGGAGTCCAAATAGTCAGACAAATGAG
GTCAGGAGAGAGATTTCTCAAGATATGGTCACAGACCGTAGAAGAGATTATATCCTATGTCGCGGTCAAC
TTTCCCAACCCTCCAGGAAAGTCTTCAGAGGATAAATCAACCCAGACTACTGGCCGAGAGCTCAAGAAGG
AGACAACACCCACTCCTTCTCAGAGAGAAAGCCAATCATCGAAAGCCAGGATGGCGGCTCAAATTGCTTC
TGGCCCTCCAGCCCTTGAATGGTCGGCTACCAATGAAGAGGATGATCTATCAGTGGAGGCTGAGATCGCT
CACCAGATTGCAGAAAGTTTCTCCAAAAAATATAAGTTTCCCTCTCGATCCTCAGGGATACTCTTGTATA
ATTTTGAGCAATTGAAAATGAACCTTGATGATATAGTTAAAGAGGCAAAAAATGTACCAGGTGTGACCCG
TTTAGCCCATGACGGGTCCAAACTCCCCCTAAGATGTGTACTGGGATGGGTCGCTTTGGCCAACTCTAAG
AAATTCCAGTTGTTAGTCGAATCCGACAAGCTGAGTAAAATCATGCAAGATGACTTGAATCGCTATACAT
CTTGCTAACCGAACCTCTCCCCTCAGTCCCTCTAGACAATAAAATCCGAGATGTCCCAAAGTCAACATGA
AAAAAACAGGCAACACCACTGATAAAATGAACCTCCTACGTAAGATAGTGAAAAACCGCAGGGACGAGGA
CACTCAAAAATCCTCTCCCGCGTCAGCCCCTCTGGATGACGATGACTTGTGGCTTCCACCCCCTGAATAC
GTCCCGCTGAAAGAACTTACAGGCAAGAAGAACATGAGGAACTTTTGTATCAACGGAAGGGTTAAAGTGT
GTAGCCCGAATGGTTACTCGTTCAGGATCCTGCGGCACATTCTGAAATCATTCGACGAGATATATTCTGG
GAATCATAGGATGATCGGGTTAGTCAAAGTGGTTATTGGACTGGCTTTGTCAGGATCTCCAGTCCCTGAG
GGCCTGAACTGGGTATACAAATTGAGGAGAACCTTTATCTTCCAGTGGGCTGATTCCAGGGGCCCTCTTG
AAGGGGAGGAGTTGGAATACTCTCAGGAGATCACTTGGGATGATGATACTGAGTTCGTCGGATTGCAAAT
AAGAGTGATTGCAAAACAGTGTCATATCCAGGGCAGAGTCTGGTGTATCAACATGAACCCGAGAGCATGT
CAACTATGGTCTGACATGTCTCTTCAGACACAAAGGTCCGAAGAGGACAAAGATTCCTCTCTGCTTCTAG
AATAATCAGATTATATCCCGCAAATTTATCACTTGTTTACCTCTGGAGGAGAGAACATATGGGCTCAACT
CCAACCCTTGGGAGCAATATAACAAAAAACATGTTATGGTGCCATTAAACCGCTGCATTTCATCAAAGTC
AAGTTGATTACCTTTACATTTTGATCCTCTTGGATGTGAAAAAAACTATTAACATCCCTCAAAAGACCCC
GGGAAAGCCGCCACCATGAGCGAGCTGATTAAGGAGAACATGCACATGAAGCTGTACATGGAGGGCACCG
TGGACAACCATCACTTCAAGTGCACATCCGAGGGCGAAGGCAAGCCCTACGAGGGCACCCAGACCATGAG
AATCAAGGTGGTCGAGGGCGGCCCTCTCCCCTTCGCCTTCGACATCCTGGCTACTAGCTTCCTCTACGGC
AGCAAGACCTTCATCAACCACACCCAGGGCATCCCCGACTTCTTCAAGCAGTCCTTCCCTGAGGGCTTCA
CATGGGAGAGAGTCACCACATACGAAGACGGGGGCGTGCTGACCGCTACCCAGGACACCAGCCTCCAGGA
CGGCTGCCTCATCTACAACGTCAAGATCAGAGGGGTGAACTTCACATCCAACGGCCCTGTGATGCAGAAG
AAAACACTCGGCTGGGAGGCCTTCACCGAGACGCTGTACCCCGCTGACGGCGGCCTGGAAGGCAGAAACG
ACATGGCCCTGAAGCTCGTGGGCGGGAGCCATCTGATCGCAAACATCAAGACCACATATAGATCCAAGAA
ACCCGCTAAGAACCTCAAGATGCCTGGCGTCTACTATGTGGACTACAGACTGGAAAGAATCAAGGAGGCC
AACAACGAGACCTACGTCGAGCAGCACGAGGTGGCAGTGGCCAGATACTGCGACCTCCCTAGCAAACTGG
GGCACAAGCTTAATTCCGGACTCAGATCTCGAGCTGATCCAAAAAAGAAGAGAAAGGTAGATCCAAAAAA
GAAGAGAAAGGTAGATCCAAAAAAGAAGAGAAAGGTAGGATCCACCGGATCTAGATAATTAATTAACGTC
CTTTCAACGATCCAAGTCCATGAAAAAAACTAACACCCCTCCCGTACGGCCGCCACCATGGACGTGGTGA
ATCAGCTGGTGGCTGGGGGTCAGTTCCGGGTGGTCAAGGAGCCCCTTGGCTTCGTGAAGGTGCTGCAGTG
GGTCTTTGCCATCTTCGCCTTTGCTACGTGCGGCAGCTACACCGGAGAGCTTCGGCTGAGCGTGGAGTGT
GCCAACAAGACGGAGAGTGCCCTCAACATCGAAGTCGAATTTGAGTACCCATTCAGGCTGCACCAAGTGT
ACTTTGATGCACCCTCCTGCGTTAAAGGGGGCACTACCAAGATCTTCCTAGTTGGTGACTACTCCTCCTC
GGGTGAATTCTTTGTCACCGTGGCTGTGTTTGCCTTCCTCTACTCCATGGGGGCCCTGGCCACCTACATC
TTCCTGCAGAACAAGTACCGAGAGAACAACAAAGGGCCAATGATGGACTTCCTGGCCACAGCAGTGTTCG
CTTTCATGTGGCTAGTTAGCTCATCCGCCTGGGCCAAAGGCCTGTCCGATGTGAAGATGGCCACTGACCC
AGAGAACATTATCAAGGAGATGCCTATGTGCCGCCAGACAGGAAACACATGCAAGGAACTGAGGGACCCT
GTGACTTCAGGACTCAACACCTCGGTGGTGTTTGGCTTCCTGAACCTGGTGCTCTGGGTTGGCAACCTAT
GGTTCGTGTTCAAGGAGACAGGCTGGGCCGCCCCATTCATGCGCGCACCTCCAGGCGCCCCAGAAAAGCA
ACCAGCTCCTGGCGATGCCTACGGCGATGCGGGCTATGGGCAGGGCCCCGGAGGCTATGGGCCCCAGGAC
TCCTACGGGCCTCAGGGTGGTTATCAACCCGATTACGGGCAGCCAGCCAGCGGCGGTGGCGGTGGCTACG
GGCCTCAGGGCGACTATGGGCAGCAAGGCTACGGCCAACAGGGTGCGCCCACCTCCTTCTCCAATCAGAT
GGGCGGAGGCCCTGGGATCCACCGGCCGGTCGCCACCATGGTGTCTAAGGGCGAAGAGCTGATTAAGGAG
AACATGCACATGAAGCTGTACATGGAGGGCACCGTGAACAACCACCACTTCAAGTGCACATCCGAGGGCG
AAGGCAAGCCCTACGAGGGCACCCAGACCATGAGAATCAAGGTGGTCGAGGGCGGCCCTCTCCCCTTCGC
CTTCGACATCCTGGCTACCAGCTTCATGTACGGCAGCAGAACCTTCATCAACCACACCCAGGGCATCCCC
GACTTCTTTAAGCAGTCCTTCCCTGAGGGCTTCACATGGGAGAGAGTCACCACATACGAAGACGGGGGCG
TGCTGACCGCTACCCAGGACACCAGCCTCCAGGACGGCTGCCTCATCTACAACGTCAAGATCAGAGGGGT
GAACTTCCCATCCAACGGCCCTGTGATGCAGAAGAAAACACTCGGCTGGGAGGCCAACACCGAGATGCTG
TACCCCGCTGACGGCGGCCTGGAAGGCAGAACCGACATGGCCCTGAAGCTCGTGGGCGGGGGCCACCTGA
TCTGCAACTTCAAGACCACATACAGATCCAAGAAACCCGCTAAGAACCTCAAGATGCCCGGCGTCTACTA
TGTGGACCACAGACTGGAAAGAATCAAGGAGGCCGACAAAGAGACCTACGTCGAGCAGCACGAGGTGGCT
GTGGCCAGATACTGCGACCTCCCTAGCAAACTGGGGCACAAACTTAATGGCATGGACGAGCTGTACAAGT
AAGCTAGCTTATAAAGTGCTGGGTCATCTAAGCTTTTCAGTCGAGAAAAAAACATTAGATCAGAAGAACA
ACTGGCAACACTTCTCAACCTGAGACTTACTTCAAGATGCTCGATCCTGGAGAGGTCTATGATGACCCTA
TTGACCCAATCGAGTTAGAGGCTGAACCCAGAGGAACCCCCATTGTCCCCAACATCTTGAGGAACTCTGA
CTACAATCTCAACTCTCCTTTGATAGAAGATCCTGCTAGACTAATGTTAGAATGGTTAAAAACAGGGAAT
AGACCTTATCGGATGACTCTAACAGACAATTGCTCCAGGTCTTTCAGAGTTTTGAAAGATTATTTCAAGA
AGGTAGATTTGGGTTCTCTCAAGGTGGGCGGAATGGCTGCACAGTCAATGATTTCTCTCTGGTTATATGG
TGCCCACTCTGAATCCAACAGGAGCCGGAGATGTATAACAGACTTGGCCCATTTCTATTCCAAGTCGTCC
CCCATAGAGAAGCTGTTGAATCTCACGCTAGGAAATAGAGGGCTGAGAATCCCCCCAGAGGGAGTGTTAA
GTTGCCTTGAGAGGGTTGATTATGATAATGCATTTGGAAGGTATCTTGCCAACACGTATTCCTCTTACTT
GTTCTTCCATGTAATCACCTTATACATGAACGCCCTAGACTGGGATGAAGAAAAGACCATCCTAGCATTA
TGGAAAGATTTAACCTCAGTGGACATCGGGAAGGACTTGGTAAAGTTCAAAGACCAAATATGGGGACTGC
TGATCGTGACAAAGGACTTTGTTTACTCCCAAAGTTCCAATTGTCTTTTTGACAGAAACTACACACTTAT
GCTAAAAGATCTTTTCTTGTCTCGCTTCAACTCCTTAATGGTCTTGCTCTCTCCCCCAGAGCCCCGATAC
TCAGATGACTTGATATCTCAACTATGCCAGCTGTACATTGCTGGGGATCAAGTCTTGTCTATGTGTGGAA
ACTCCGGCTATGAAGTCATCAAAATATTGGAGCCATATGTCGTGAATAGTTTAGTCCAGAGAGCAGAAAA
GTTTAGGCCTCTCATTCATTCCTTGGGAGACTTTCCTGTATTTATAAAAGACAAGGTAAGTCAACTTGAA
GAGACGTTCGGTCCCTGTGCAAGAAGGTTCTTTAGGGCTCTGGATCAATTCGACAACATACATGACTTGG
TTTTTGTGTTTGGCTGTTACAGGCATTGGGGGCACCCATATATAGATTATCGAAAGGGTCTGTCAAAACT
ATATGATCAGGTTCACCTTAAAAAAATGATAGATAAGTCCTACCAGGAGTGCTTAGCAAGCGACCTAGCC
AGGAGGATCCTTAGATGGGGTTTTGATAAGTACTCCAAGTGGTATCTGGATTCAAGATTCCTAGCCCGAG
ACCACCCCTTGACTCCTTATATCAAAACCCAAACATGGCCACCCAAACATATTGTAGACTTGGTGGGGGA
TACATGGCACAAGCTCCCGATCACGCAGATCTTTGAGATTCCTGAATCAATGGATCCGTCAGAAATATTG
GATGACAAATCACATTCTTTCACCAGAACGAGACTAGCTTCTTGGCTGTCAGAAAACCGAGGGGGGCCTG
TTCCTAGCGAAAAAGTTATTATCACGGCCCTGTCTAAGCCGCCTGTCAATCCCCGAGAGTTTCTGAGGTC
TATAGACCTCGGAGGATTGCCAGATGAAGACTTGATAATTGGCCTCAAGCCAAAGGAACGGGAATTGAAG
ATTGAAGGTCGATTCTTTGCTCTAATGTCATGGAATCTAAGATTGTATTTTGTCATCACTGAAAAACTCT
TGGCCAACTACATCTTGCCACTTTTTGACGCGCTGACTATGACAGACAACCTGAACAAGGTGTTTAAAAA
GCTGATCGACAGGGTCACCGGGCAAGGGCTTTTGGACTATTCAAGGGTCACATATGCATTTCACCTGGAC
TATGAAAAGTGGAACAACCATCAAAGATTAGAGTCAACAGAGGATGTATTTTCTGTCCTAGATCAAGTGT
TTGGATTGAAGAGAGTGTTTTCTAGAACACACGAGTTTTTTCAAAAGGCCTGGATCTATTATTCAGACAG
ATCAGACCTCATCGGGTTACGGGAGGATCAAATATACTGCTTAGATGCGTCCAACGGCCCAACCTGTTGG
AATGGCCAGGATGGCGGGCTAGAAGGCTTACGGCAGAAGGGCTGGAGTCTAGTCAGCTTATTGATGATAG
ATAGAGAATCTCAAATCAGGAACACAAGAACCAAAATACTAGCTCAAGGAGACAACCAGGTTTTATGTCC
GACATACATGTTGTCGCCAGGGCTATCTCAAGAGGGGCTCCTCTATGAATTGGAGAGAATATCAAGGAAT
GCACTTTCGATATACAGAGCCGTCGAGGAAGGGGCATCTAAGCTAGGGCTGATCATCAAGAAAGAAGAGA
CCATGTGTAGTTATGACTTCCTCATCTATGGAAAAACCCCTTTGTTTAGAGGTAACATATTGGTGCCTGA
GTCCAAAAGATGGGCCAGAGTCTCTTGCGTCTCTAATGACCAAATAGTCAACCTCGCCAATATAATGTCG
ACAGTGTCCACCAATGCGCTAACAGTGGCACAACACTCTCAATCTTTGATCAAACCGATGAGGGATTTTC
TGCTCATGTCAGTACAGGCAGTCTTTCACTACCTGCTATTTAGCCCAATCTTAAAGGGAAGAGTTTACAA
GATTCTGAGCGCTGAAGGGGAGAGCTTTCTCCTAGCCATGTCAAGGATAATCTATCTAGATCCTTCTTTG
GGAGGGATATCTGGAATGTCCCTCGGAAGATTCCATATACGACAGTTCTCAGACCCTGTCTCTGAAGGGT
TATCCTTCTGGAGAGAGATCTGGTTAAGCTCCCAAGAGTCCTGGATTCACGCGTTGTGTCAAGAGGCTGG
AAACCCAGATCTTGGAGAGAGAACACTCGAGAGCTTCACTCGCCTTCTAGAAGATCCGACCACCTTAAAT
ATCAGAGGAGGGGCCAGTCCTACCATTCTACTCAAGGATGCAATCAGAAAGGCTTTATATGACGAGGTGG
ACAAGGTGGAAAATTCAGAGTTTCGAGAGGCAATCCTGTTGTCCAAGACCCATAGAGATAATTTTATACT
CTTCTTAATATCTGTTGAGCCTCTGTTTCCTCGATTTCTCAGTGAGCTATTCAGTTCGTCTTTTTTGGGA
ATCCCCGAGTCAATCATTGGATTGATACAAAACTCCCGAACGATAAGAAGGCAGTTTAGAAAGAGTCTCT
CAAAAACTTTAGAAGAATCCTTCTACAACTCAGAGATCCACGGGATTAGTCGGATGACCCAGACACCTCA
GAGGGTTGGGGGGGTGTGGCCTTGCTCTTCAGAGAGGGCAGATCTACTTAGGGAGATCTCTTGGGGAAGA
AAAGTGGTAGGCACGACAGTTCCTCACCCTTCTGAGATGTTGGGATTACTTCCCAAGTCCTCTATTTCTT
GCACTTGTGGAGCAACAGGAGGAGGCAATCCTAGAGTTTCTGTATCAGTACTCCCGTCCTTTGATCAGTC
ATTTTTTTCACGAGGCCCCCTAAAGGGATACTTGGGCTCGTCCACCTCTATGTCGACCCAGCTATTCCAT
GCATGGGAAAAAGTCACTAATGTTCATGTGGTGAAGAGAGCTCTATCGTTAAAAGAATCTATAAACTGGT
TCATTACTAGAGATTCCAACTTGGCTCAAGCTCTAATTAGGAACATTATGTCTCTGACAGGCCCTGATTT
CCCTCTAGAGGAGGCCCCTGTCTTCAAAAGGACGGGGTCAGCCTTGCATAGGTTCAAGTCTGCCAGATAC
AGCGAAGGAGGGTATTCTTCTGTCTGCCCGAACCTCCTCTCTCATATTTCTGTTAGTACAGACACCATGT
CTGATTTGACCCAAGACGGGAAGAACTACGATTTCATGTTCCAGCCATTGATGCTTTATGCACAGACATG
GACATCAGAGCTGGTACAGAGAGACACAAGGCTAAGAGACTCTACGTTTCATTGGCACCTCCGATGCAAC
AGGTGTGTGAGACCCATTGACGACGTGACCCTGGAGACCTCTCAGATCTTCGAGTTTCCGGATGTGTCGA
AAAGAATATCCAGAATGGTTTCTGGGGCTGTGCCTCACTTCCAGAGGCTTCCCGATATCCGTCTGAGACC
AGGAGATTTTGAATCTCTAAGCGGTAGAGAAAAGTCTCACCATATCGGATCAGCTCAGGGGCTCTTATAC
TCAATCTTAGTGGCAATTCACGACTCAGGATACAATGATGGAACCATCTTCCCTGTCAACATATACGGCA
AGGTTTCCCCTAGAGACTATTTGAGAGGGCTCGCAAGGGGAGTATTGATAGGATCCTCGATTTGCTTCTT
GACAAGAATGACAAATATCAATATTAATAGACCTCTTGAATTGGTCTCAGGGGTAATCTCATATATTCTC
CTGAGGCTAGATAACCATCCCTCCTTGTACATAATGCTCAGAGAACCGTCTCTTAGAGGAGAGATATTTT
CTATCCCTCAGAAAATCCCCGCCGCTTATCCAACCACTATGAAAGAAGGCAACAGATCAATCTTGTGTTA
TCTCCAACATGTGCTACGCTATGAGCGAGAGATAATCACGGCGTCTCCAGAGAATGACTGGCTATGGATC
TTTTCAGACTTTAGAAGTGCCAAAATGACGTACCTATCCCTCATTACTTACCAGTCTCATCTTCTACTCC
AGAGGGTTGAGAGAAACCTATCTAAGAGTATGAGAGATAACCTGCGACAATTGAGTTCTTTGATGAGGCA
GGTGCTGGGCGGGCACGGAGAAGATACCTTAGAGTCAGACGACAACATTCAACGACTGCTAAAAGACTCT
TTACGAAGGACAAGATGGGTGGATCAAGAGGTGCGCCATGCAGCTAGAACCATGACTGGAGATTACAGCC
CCAACAAGAAGGTGTCCCGTAAGGTAGGATGTTCAGAATGGGTCTGCTCTGCTCAACAGGTTGCAGTCTC
TACCTCAGCAAACCCGGCCCCTGTCTCGGAGCTTGACATAAGGGCCCTCTCTAAGAGGTTCCAGAACCCT
TTGATCTCGGGCTTGAGAGTGGTTCAGTGGGCAACCGGTGCTCATTATAAGCTTAAGCCTATTCTAGATG
ATCTCAATGTTTTCCCATCTCTCTGCCTTGTAGTTGGGGACGGGTCAGGGGGGATATCAAGGGCAGTCCT
CAACATGTTTCCAGATGCCAAGCTTGTGTTCAACAGTCTTTTAGAGGTGAATGACCTGATGGCTTCCGGA
ACACATCCACTGCCTCCTTCAGCAATCATGAGGGGAGGAAATGATATCGTCTCCAGAGTGATAGATCTTG
ACTCAATCTGGGAAAAACCGTCCGACTTGAGAAACTTGGCAACCTGGAAATACTTCCAGTCAGTCCAAAA
GCAGGTCAACATGTCCTATGACCTCATTATTTGCGATGCAGAAGTTACTGACATTGCATCTATCAACCGG
ATCACCCTGTTAATGTCCGATTTTGCATTGTCTATAGATGGACCACTCTATTTGGTCTTCAAAACTTATG
GGACTATGCTAGTAAATCCAAACTACAAGGCTATTCAACACCTGTCAAGAGCGTTCCCCTCGGTCACAGG
GTTTATCACCCAAGTAACTTCGTCTTTTTCATCTGAGCTCTACCTCCGATTCTCCAAACGAGGGAAGTTT
TTCAGAGATGCTGAGTACTTGACCTCTTCCACCCTTCGAGAAATGAGCCTTGTGTTATTCAATTGTAGCA
GCCCCAAGAGTGAGATGCAGAGAGCTCGTTCCTTGAACTATCAGGATCTTGTGAGAGGATTTCCTGAAGA
AATCATATCAAATCCTTACAATGAGATGATCATAACTCTGATTGACAGTGATGTAGAATCTTTTCTAGTC
CACAAGATGGTTGATGATCTTGAGTTACAGAGGGGAACTCTGTCTAAAGTGGCTATCATTATAGCCATCA
TGATAGTTTTCTCCAACAGAGTCTTCAACGTTTCCAAACCCCTAACTGACCCCTCGTTCTATCCACCGTC
TGATCCCAAAATCCTGAGGCACTTCAACATATGTTGCAGTACTATGATGTATCTATCTACTGCTTTAGGT
GACGTCCCTAGCTTCGCAAGACTTCACGACCTGTATAACAGACCTATAACTTATTACTTCAGAAAGCAAG
TCATTCGAGGGAACGTTTATCTATCTTGGAGTTGGTCCAACGACACCTCAGTGTTCAAAAGGGTAGCCTG
TAATTCTAGCCTGAGTCTGTCATCTCACTGGATCAGGTTGATTTACAAGATAGTGAAGACTACCAGACTC
GTTGGCAGCATCAAGGATCTATCCAGAGAAGTGGAAAGACACCTTCATAGGTACAACAGGTGGATCACCC
TAGAGGATATCAGATCTAGATCATCCCTACTAGACTACAGTTGCCTGTGAACCGGATACTCCTGGAAGCC
TGCCCATGCTAAGACTCTTGTGTGATGTATCTTGAAAAAAACAAGATCCTAAATCTGAACCTTTGGTTGT
TTGATTGTTTTTCTCATTTTTGTTGTTTATTTGTTAAGCGTGGGTCGGCATGGCATCTCCACCTCCTCGC
GGTCCGACCTGGGCATCCGAAGGAGGACGCACGTCCACTCGGATGGCTAAGGGAGGGGCGGGGATCCGGC
TGCTAACAAAGCCCGAAAGGAAGCTGAGTTGGCTGCTGCCACCGCTGAGCAATAACTAGCATAACCCCTT
GGGGCCTCTAAACGGGTCTTGAGGGGTTTTTTGCTGAAAGGAGGAACTATATCCGGATCCACTAGTTCTA
GAGCGGCCGCCACCGCGGTGGAGCTCCAGCTTTTGTTCCCTTTAGTGAGGGTTAATTGCGCGCTTGGCGT
AATCATGGTCATAGCTGTTTCCTGTGTGAAATTGTTATCCGCTCACAATTCCACACAACATACGAGCCGG
AAGCATAAAGTGTAAAGCCTGGGGTGCCTAATGAGTGAGCTAACTCACATTAATTGCGTTGCGCTCACTG
CCCGCTTTCCAGTCGGGAAACCTGTCGTGCCAGCTGCATTAATGAATCGGCCAACGCGCGGGGAGAGGCG
GTTTGCGTATTGGGCGCTCTTCCGCTTCCTCGCTCACTGACTCGCTGCGCTCGGTCGTTCGGCTGCGGCG
AGCGGTATCAGCTCACTCAAAGGCGGTAATACGGTTATCCACAGAATCAGGGGATAACGCAGGAAAGAAC
ATGTGAGCAAAAGGCCAGCAAAAGGCCAGGAACCGTAAAAAGGCCGCGTTGCTGGCGTTTTTCCATAGGC
TCCGCCCCCCTGACGAGCATCACAAAAATCGACGCTCAAGTCAGAGGTGGCGAAACCCGACAGGACTATA
AAGATACCAGGCGTTTCCCCCTGGAAGCTCCCTCGTGCGCTCTCCTGTTCCGACCCTGCCGCTTACCGGA
TACCTGTCCGCCTTTCTCCCTTCGGGAAGCGTGGCGCTTTCTCATAGCTCACGCTGTAGGTATCTCAGTT
CGGTGTAGGTCGTTCGCTCCAAGCTGGGCTGTGTGCACGAACCCCCCGTTCAGCCCGACCGCTGCGCCTT
ATCCGGTAACTATCGTCTTGAGTCCAACCCGGTAAGACACGACTTATCGCCACTGGCAGCAGCCACTGGT
AACAGGATTAGCAGAGCGAGGTATGTAGGCGGTGCTACAGAGTTCTTGAAGTGGTGGCCTAACTACGGCT
ACACTAGAAGGACAGTATTTGGTATCTGCGCTCTGCTGAAGCCAGTTACCTTCGGAAAAAGAGTTGGTAG
CTCTTGATCCGGCAAACAAACCACCGCTGGTAGCGGTGGTTTTTTTGTTTGCAAGCAGCAGATTACGCGC
AGAAAAAAAGGATCTCAAGAAGATCCTTTGATCTTTTCTACGGGGTCTGACGCTCAGTGGAACGAAAACT
CACGTTAAGGGATTTTGGTCATGAGATTATCAAAAAGGATCTTCACCTAGATCCTTTTAAATTAAAAATG
AAGTTTTAAATCAATCTAAAGTATATATGAGTAAACTTGGTCTGACAGTTACCAATGCTTAATCAGTGAG
GCACCTATCTCAGCGATCTGTCTATTTCGTTCATCCATAGTTGCCTGACTCCCCGTCGTGTAGATAACTA
CGATACGGGAGGGCTTACCATCTGGCCCCAGTGCTGCAATGATACCGCGAGACCCACGCTCACCGGCTCC
AGATTTATCAGCAATAAACCAGCCAGCCGGAAGGGCCGAGCGCAGAAGTGGTCCTGCAACTTTATCCGCC
TCCATCCAGTCTATTAATTGTTGCCGGGAAGCTAGAGTAAGTAGTTCGCCAGTTAATAGTTTGCGCAACG
TTGTTGCCATTGCTACAGGCATCGTGGTGTCACGCTCGTCGTTTGGTATGGCTTCATTCAGCTCCGGTTC
CCAACGATCAAGGCGAGTTACATGATCCCCCATGTTGTGCAAAAAAGCGGTTAGCTCCTTCGGTCCTCCG
ATCGTTGTCAGAAGTAAGTTGGCCGCAGTGTTATCACTCATGGTTATGGCAGCACTGCATAATTCTCTTA
CTGTCATGCCATCCGTAAGATGCTTTTCTGTGACTGGTGAGTACTCAACCAAGTCATTCTGAGAATAGTG
TATGCGGCGACCGAGTTGCTCTTGCCCGGCGTCAATACGGGATAATACCGCGCCACATAGCAGAACTTTA
AAAGTGCTCATCATTGGAAAACGTTCTTCGGGGCGAAAACTCTCAAGGATCTTACCGCTGTTGAGATCCA
GTTCGATGTAACCCACTCGTGCACCCAACTGATCTTCAGCATCTTTTACTTTCACCAGCGTTTCTGGGTG
AGCAAAAACAGGAAGGCAAAATGCCGCAAAAAAGGGAATAAGGGCGACACGGAAATGTTGAATACTCATA
CTCTTCCTTTTTCAATATTATTGAAGCATTTATCAGGGTTATTGTCTCATGAGCGGATACATATTTGAAT
GTATTTAGAAAAATAAACAAATAGGGGTTCCGCGCACATTTCCCCGAAAAGTGCCACCTG
Features (pLannotate 1.2.2; 32 found; start..end, strand, type, name):
      3..361     +  rep_origin     f1 ori (sequence partly withheld): f1 bacteriophage origin of replication; arrow indicates direction of (+) strand synthesis
    463..618     -  CDS            lacZα (fragment): LacZα fragment of β-galactosidase; lacZ fragment
    624..652     -  misc_feature   MCS (fragment): pBluescript multiple cloning site
    658..1037    +  enhancer       CMV enhancer: human cytomegalovirus immediate early enhancer
   1038..1241    +  promoter       CMV promoter: human cytomegalovirus (CMV) immediate early promoter
   1237..1270    +  LTR            5' LTR (truncated) (fragment): truncated 5' long terminal repeat (LTR) from HIV-1
   1286..1304    +  promoter       T7 promoter: promoter for bacteriophage T7 RNA polymerase
   1330..1355    +  misc_RNA       sTRSV HHRz (fragment): hammerhead ribozyme from the tobacco ringspot virus satellite RNA (Khvorova et al., 2003)
   1458..2177    +  CDS            EGFP: the original enhanced GFP (Yang et al., 1996) mammalian codon-optimized
   2274..3623    +  CDS            N: NCAP_RABVS - Experimental evidence at protein level: Swiss-Prot protein existence level 1. Encapsidates the genome in a ratio of one protein N per nine ribonucleotides, protecting it from nucleases. If expressed without protein P it binds non-specifically RNA and therefore can bind it's own mRNA. Interaction with protein P abolishes any non-specific RNA binding, and prevents phosphorylation. The soluble N-P complex encapsidates specifically the genomic RNA, with protein N protecting the genome like a pearl necklace. The encapsidated genomic RNA is termed the nucleocapsid (NC) and serves as tem
   3717..4607    +  CDS            P: PHOSP_RABVS - Experimental evidence at protein level: Swiss-Prot protein existence level 1. Non catalytic polymerase cofactor and regulatory protein that plays a role in viral transcription and replication. Stabilizes the RNA polymerase L to the N-RNA template and binds the soluble protein N, preventing it from encapsidating non-genomic RNA. Also inhibits host IFN-alpha and IFN-beta signaling by binding and retaining phosphorylated STAT1 in the cytoplasm or by inhibiting the DNA binding of STAT1 in the nucleus. Might be involved, through interaction with host dynein, in intracellular microtubu
   4699..5304    +  CDS            M: MATRX_RABVS - Experimental evidence at protein level: Swiss-Prot protein existence level 1. Plays a major role in assembly, budding and uncoating of virion after membrane fusion (PubMed:33208464). Completely covers the ribonucleoprotein coil and keep it in condensed bullet-shaped form. Inhibits viral transcription and stimulates replication. Plays a major role in early induction of TRAIL-mediated apoptosis in infected neurons (PubMed:12771432, PubMed:9847327). From Rabies virus (strain SAD B19) (RABV).
   5528..6226    +  CDS            TagBFP: TagBFP is a basic (constitutively fluorescent) blue fluorescent protein published in 2008, derived from Entacmaea quadricolor. It is reported to be a very rapidly-maturing monomer with very low acid sensitivity.
   6227..6247    +  misc_feature   MCS (fragment): multiple cloning site
   6251..6271    +  CDS            SV40 NLS: nuclear localization signal of SV40 (simian virus 40) large T antigen
   6275..6295    +  CDS            SV40 NLS: nuclear localization signal of SV40 (simian virus 40) large T antigen
   6299..6319    +  CDS            SV40 NLS: nuclear localization signal of SV40 (simian virus 40) large T antigen
   6404..7333    +  CDS            Syp: SYPH_MOUSE - Experimental evidence at protein level: Swiss-Prot protein existence level 1. Possibly involved in structural functions as organizing other membrane components or in targeting the vesicles to the plasma membrane (By similarity). Involved in the regulation of short-term and long-term synaptic plasticity. From Mus musculus (Mouse).
   7370..8101    +  CDS            TagRFP-T: TagRFP-T is a basic (constitutively fluorescent) red fluorescent protein published in 2008, derived from Entacmaea quadricolor. It has low acid sensitivity.
   8209..14589   +  CDS            L: L_RABVS - Experimental evidence at protein level: Swiss-Prot protein existence level 1. RNA-directed RNA polymerase that catalyzes the replication of viral genomic RNA. The template is composed of the viral RNA tightly encapsidated by the nucleoprotein (N). The replicase mode is dependent on intracellular N protein concentration. In this mode, the polymerase replicates the whole viral genome without recognizing transcriptional signals, and the replicated genome is not caped or polyadenylated. From Rabies virus (strain SAD B19) (RABV).
  14721..14813   +  ncRNA          HDV ribozyme: Accession: RF00094 - Hepatitis delta virus ribozyme
  14821..14870   +  CDS            SET1 (fragment): solubility-enhancement tag derived from T7 phage gene 10B
  14878..14925   +  terminator     T7 terminator: transcription terminator for bacteriophage T7 RNA polymerase
  14947..14988   -  misc_feature   MCS (fragment): pBluescript multiple cloning site
  15001..15019   -  promoter       T3 promoter: promoter for bacteriophage T3 RNA polymerase
  15062..15084   -  protein_bind   lac operator (fragment): The lac repressor binds to the lac operator to inhibit transcription in E. coli. This inhibition can be relieved by adding lactose or isopropyl-β-D-thiogalactopyranoside (IPTG). lac repressor encoded by lacI
  15088..15118   -  promoter       lac promoter: promoter for the E. coli lac operon
  15133..15154   -  protein_bind   CAP binding site: CAP binding activates transcription in the presence of cAMP. E. coli catabolite activator protein
  15167..15259   -  CDS            lacI (fragment): lac repressor; lacI; The lac repressor binds to the lac operator to inhibit transcription in E. coli. This inhibition can be relieved by adding lactose or isopropyl-β-D-thiogalactopyranoside (IPTG).
  15442..16030   -  rep_origin     ori: high-copy-number ColE1/pMB1/pBR322/pUC origin of replication
  16201..17061   -  CDS            AmpR: β-lactamase; bla; confers resistance to ampicillin, carbenicillin, and related antibiotics
  17062..17166   -  promoter       AmpR promoter: bla
