[The description below was written by a language model from this plasmid's Addgene catalogue record and pLannotate feature annotations shown in this document.]
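Description:
pRVdG-EGFP-N-P-M-nucBFP-SynPhRFP-L (also called pRVdG-1E5nB6SR) is a 17.2 kb rabies virus genome plasmid built on the cSPBN (pSAD) backbone, carrying a full-length cDNA of a glycoprotein-deleted SAD B19-strain genome in a pBluescript-type bacterial vector. It is propagated in E. coli as a high-copy plasmid through a ColE1/pUC origin with ampicillin selection, and it also retains an f1 origin and remnants of the lacZα/lac promoter region.

The viral cDNA sits downstream of a CMV enhancer/promoter followed by a T7 promoter. It is flanked by a hammerhead ribozyme at the 5′ end and a hepatitis delta virus ribozyme plus T7 terminator at the 3′ end. This arrangement lets a primary transcript made in transfected mammalian cells be trimmed to precise genomic ends, as needed for rescue of a negative-strand RNA virus. Although the catalogue lists CMV as the promoter for each insert, the layout indicates that CMV/T7 drive the genome-length transcript, with the individual genes presumably expressed as separate viral transcription units by the L polymerase.

The annotated gene order is EGFP, N, P, M, TagBFP fused to three SV40 nuclear localization signals, mouse synaptophysin fused C-terminally to TagRFP-T, and L. No G coding sequence is annotated, and the blue and red reporters lie between M and L, where G would normally be found.

Infected neurons should therefore show green fluorescence from untargeted EGFP, blue fluorescence in nuclei, and red fluorescence on the synaptic vesicle protein. This matches the associated publication's aim of axonal and subcellular labelling with modified rabies vectors. Because the genome lacks G, producing infectious particles would require an envelope glycoprotein supplied in trans, although the record does not describe the helper components.
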