Addgene plasmid #52478: pRVdG-EGFP-N-P-M-nucBFP-SynPhRFP-L
Purpose: Expresses EGFP, nuclear mTagBFP, and Synaptophysin-TagRFP-T
Depositing lab: Sebastian Seung. Depositing organization: Massachusetts Institute of Technology. Publication: Axonal and subcellular labelling using modified rabies viral vectors. Wickersham IR, Sullivan HA, Seung HS. Nat Commun. 2013;4:2332. doi: 10.1038/ncomms3332. PubMed 23945836.
Backbone
  Vector backbone: cSPBN (pSAD)
  Backbone manufacturer: Karl-Klaus Conzelmann & Matthias Schnell
  Backbone size w/o insert (bp): 13964
  Total vector size (bp): 17192
  Vector type: Mammalian Expression ; Rabies Virus
Growth in bacteria
  Bacterial resistance: Ampicillin, 100 μg/mL
  Growth temperature: 37°C
  Growth strain: DH5alpha
  Growth instructions: DH5alpha at 37C
  Copy number: High Copy
Gene/Insert 1
  Gene/Insert name: EGFP (alt name: Enhanced Green Fluorescent Protein)
  Species: Synthetic
  Insert size (bp): 720
  Promoter: CMV
  Cloning method: Unknown
  Sequencing primers: 5′ unknown
Gene/Insert 2
  Gene/Insert name: nuclear mTagBFP (alt name: nucBFP)
  Species: Synthetic
  Insert size (bp): 813
  Promoter: CMV
  Cloning method: Unknown
  Sequencing primers: 5′ unknown
Gene/Insert 3
  Gene/Insert name: Synaptophysin-TagRFP-T (alt name: SR)
  Species: Synthetic
  Insert size (bp): 1695
  Promoter: CMV
  Tag / fusion protein: TagRFP-T (C terminal on insert)
  Cloning method: Unknown
  Sequencing primers: 5′ unknown
Terms and licenses: Academic/Nonprofit Terms; Industry Terms: Not Available to Industry
Depositor comments: Alternative plasmid name: pRVdG-1E5nB6SR
How to cite: pRVdG-EGFP-N-P-M-nucBFP-SynPhRFP-L was a gift from Sebastian Seung (Addgene plasmid # 52478 ; http://n2t.net/addgene:52478 ; RRID:Addgene_52478)
