>Addgene plasmid #52478 | pRVdG-EGFP-N-P-M-nucBFP-SynPhRFP-L | addgene partial sequence | sequence record 97917 | B19M-F 5'-ACAAAGGTCCGAAGAGGACA-3'
TCCAACCCTTGGGAGCAATATAACAAAAAACATGTTATGGTGCCATTAAACCGCTGCATTTCATCAAAGT
CAAGTTGATTACCTTTACATTTTGATCCTCTTGGATGTGAAAAAAACTATTAACATCCCTCAAAAGACCC
CGGGAAAGCCGCCACCATGAGCGAGCTGATTAAGGAGAACATGCACATGAAGCTGTACATGGAGGGCACC
GTGGACAACCATCACTTCAAGTGCACATCCGAGGGCGAAGGCAAGCCCTACGAGGGCACCCAGACCATGA
GAATCAAGGTGGTCGAGGGCGGCCCTCTCCCCTTCGCCTTCGACATCCTGGCTACTAGCTTCCTCTACGG
CAGCAAGACCTTCATCAACCACACCCAGGGCATCCCCGACTTCTTCAAGCAGTCCTTCCCTGAGGGCTTC
ACATGGGAGAGAGTCACCACATACGAAGACGGGGGCGTGCTGACCGCTACCCAGGACACCAGCCTCCAGG
ACGGCTGCCTCATCTACAACGTCAAGATCAGAGGGGTGAACTTCACATCCAACGGCCCTGTGATGCAGAA
GAAAACACTCGGCTGGGAGGCCTTCACCGAGACGCTGTACCCCGCTGACGGCGGCCTGGAAGGCAGAAAC
GACATGGCCCTGAAGCTCGTGGGCGGGAGCCATCTGATCGCAAACAT
