>Addgene plasmid #52478 | pRVdG-EGFP-N-P-M-nucBFP-SynPhRFP-L | addgene partial sequence | sequence record 97918 | B19L-R 5'-CGATTGGGTCAATAGGGTCA-3'
AGTCTCAGGTTGAGAAGTGTTGCCAGTTGTTCTTCTGATCTAATGTTTTTTTCTCGACTGAAAAGCTTAG
ATGACCCAGCACTTTATAAGCTAGCTTACTTGTACAGCTCGTCCATGCCATTAAGTTTGTGCCCCAGTTT
GCTAGGGAGGTCGCAGTATCTGGCCACAGCCACCTCGTGCTGCTCGACGTAGGTCTCTTTGTCGGCCTCC
TTGATTCTTTCCAGTCTGTGGTCCACATAGTAGACGCCGGGCATCTTGAGGTTCTTAGCGGGTTTCTTGG
ATCTGTATGTGGTCTTGAAGTTGCAGATCAGGTGGCCCCCGCCCACGAGCTTCAGGGCCATGTCGGTTCT
GCCTTCCAGGCCGCCGTCAGCGGGGTACAGCATCTCGGTGTTGGCCTCCCAGCCGAGTGTTTTCTTCTGC
ATCACAGGGCCGTTGGATGGGAAGTTCACCCCTCTGATCTTGACGTTGTAGATGAGGCAGCCGTCCTGGA
GGCTGGTGTCCTGGGTAGCGGTCAGCACGCCCCCGTCTTCGTATGTGGTGACTCTCTCCCATGTGAAGCC
CTCAGGGAAGGACTGCTTAAAGAAGTCGGGGATGCCCTGGGTGTGGTTGATGAAGGTTCTGCTGCCGTAC
ATGAAGCTGGTAGCCAGGATGTCGAAGGCGAA
