>Addgene plasmid #52478 | pRVdG-EGFP-N-P-M-nucBFP-SynPhRFP-L | addgene partial sequence | sequence record 97920 | EGFP-C 5'-CATGGTCCTGCTGGAGTTCGTG-3'
TTGTGTATATCCATCATGAAAAAAACTAACACCCCTCCTTTCGAACCATCCCAAACATGGATGCCGACAA
GATTGTATTCAAAGTCAATAATCAGGTGGTCTCTTTGAAGCCTGAGATTATCGTGGATCAATATGAGTAC
AAGTACCCTGCCATCAAAGATTTGAAAAAGCCCTGTATAACTCTAGGAAAGGCTCCCGATTTAAATAAAG
CATACAAGTCAGTTTTGTCAGGCATGAGCGCCGCCAAACTTAATCCTGACGATGTATGTTCCTATTTGGC
AGCGGCAATGCAGTTTTTTGAGGGGACATGTCCGGAAGACTGGACCAGCTATGGAATTGTGATTGCACGA
AAAGGAGATAAGATCACCCCAGGTTCTCTGGTGGAGATAAAACGTACTGATGTAGAAGGGAATTGGGCTC
TGACAGGAGGCATGGAACTGACAAGAGACCCCACTGTCCCTGAGCATGCGTCCTTAGTCGGTCTTCTCTT
GAGTCTGTATAGGTTGAGCAAAATATCCGGGCAAAACACTGGTAACTATAAGACAAACATTGCAGACAGG
ATAGAGCAGATTTTTGAGACAGCCCCTTTTGTTAAAATCGTGGAACACCATACTCTAATGACAACTCACA
AAATGTGTGCTAATTGGAGTACTATACCAAACTTCAGATTTTTGGCCGGAACCTATGACATGTTTTTCTC
CCGGATTGAGCATCTATATTCAGCA
