>Addgene plasmid #52478 | pRVdG-EGFP-N-P-M-nucBFP-SynPhRFP-L | addgene partial sequence | sequence record 97921 | BFP-F 5'-CCTTCACCGAGACGCTGTA-3'
AAGCTCGTGGGCGGGAGCCATCTGATCGCAAACATCAAGACCACATATAGATCCAAGAAACCCGCTAAGA
ACCTCAAGATGCCTGGCGTCTACTATGTGGACTACAGACTGGAAAGAATCAAGGAGGCCAACAACGAGAC
CTACGTCGAGCAGCACGAGGTGGCAGTGGCCAGATACTGCGACCTCCCTAGCAAACTGGGGCACAAGCTT
AATTCCGGACTCAGATCTCGAGCTGATCCAAAAAAGAAGAGAAAGGTAGATCCAAAAAAGAAGAGAAAGG
TAGATCCAAAAAAGAAGAGAAAGGTAGGATCCACCGGATCTAGATAATTAATTAACGTCCTTTCAACGAT
CCAAGTCCATGAAAAAAACTAACACCCCTCCCGTACGGCCGCCACCATGGACGTGGTGAATCAGCTGGTG
GCTGGGGGTCAGTTCCGGGTGGTCAAGGAGCCCCTTGGCTTCGTGAAGGTGCTGCAGTGGGTCTTTGCCA
TCTTCGCCTTTGCTACGTGCGGCAGCTACACCGGAGAGCTTCGGCTGAGCGTGGAGTGTGCCAACAAGAC
GGAGAGTGCCCTCAACATCGAAGTCGAATTTGAGTACCCATTCAGGCTGCACCAAGTGTACTTTGATGCA
CCCTCCTGCGTTAAAGGGGGCACTACCAAGATCTTCCTAGTTGGTGACTACTCCTCCTCGGGTGAATTCT
TTGTCACCGTGGCTGTGTTTGCCTTCCTCTACTCCATGGGGGCCCTGGCCACCTAC
