>Addgene plasmid #52478 | pRVdG-EGFP-N-P-M-nucBFP-SynPhRFP-L | addgene partial sequence | sequence record 97924 | CMV-F 5'-CGCAAATGGGCGGTAGGCGTG-3'
TATAGGGAGACCCAAGCTGGCTAGATTAAGCGTCTGATGAGTCCGTGAGGACGAAACCCGGCGTACCGGG
TCACGCTTAACAACCAGATCAAAGAAAAAACAGACATTGTCAATTGCAAAGCAAAAATGTAACACCCCTA
CACCGGGAAAGCCGCCACCATGGTGAGCAAGGGCGAGGAGCTGTTCACCGGGGTGGTGCCCATCCTGGTC
GAGCTGGACGGCGACGTAAACGGCCACAAGTTCAGCGTGTCCGGCGAGGGCGAGGGCGATGCCACCTACG
GCAAGCTGACCCTGAAGTTCATCTGCACCACCGGCAAGCTGCCCGT
