>Addgene plasmid #52478 | pRVdG-EGFP-N-P-M-nucBFP-SynPhRFP-L | addgene partial sequence | sequence record 97926 | mSyp-F1 5'-ggcaacctatggttcgtgttc-3'
GGGCTATGGGCAGGGCCCCGGAGGCTATGGGCCCCAGGACTCCTACGGGCCTCAGGGTGGTTATCAACCC
GATTACGGGCAGCCAGCCAGCGGCGGTGGCGGTGGCTACGGGCCTCAGGGCGACTATGGGCAGCAAGGCT
ACGGCCAACAGGGTGCGCCCACCTCCTTCTCCAATCAGATGGGCGGAGGCCCTGGGATCCACCGGCCGGT
CGCCACCATGGTGTCTAAGGGCGAAGAGCTGATTAAGGAGAACATGCACATGAAGCTGTACATGGAGGGC
ACCGTGAACAACCACCACTTCAAGTGCACATCCGAGGGCGAAGGCAAGCCCTACGAGGGCACCCAGACCA
TGAGAATCAAGGTGGTCGAGGGCGGCCCTCTCCCCTTCGCCTTCGACATCCTGGCTACCAGCTTCATGTA
CGGCAGCAGAACCTTCATCAACCACACCCAGGGCATCCCCGACTTCTTTAAGCAGTCCTTCCCTGAGGGC
TTCACATGGGAGAGAGTCACCACATACGAAGACGGGGGCGTGCTGACCGCTACCCAGGACACCAGCCTCC
AGGACGGCTGCCTCATCTACAACGTCAAGATCAGAGGGGTGAACTTCCCATCCAACGGCCCTGTGATGCA
GAAGAAAACACTCGGCTGGGAGGCCAACACCGAGATGCTGT
